Addgene plasmid #202881: Salsa-BC40-P1D4
Purpose: Expression of barcoded reporter plasmid for PRESTO-Salsa; EGFP/BC40
Depositing lab: Noah Palm. Depositing organization: Yale University. Publication: Highly multiplexed bioactivity screening reveals human and microbiota metabolome-GPCRome interactions. Chen H, Rosen CE, Gonzalez-Hernandez JA, Song D, Potempa J, Ring AM, Palm NW. Cell. 2023 Jul 6;186(14):3095-3110.e19. doi: 10.1016/j.cell.2023.05.024. Epub 2023 Jun 14. PubMed 37321219.
Backbone
  Vector backbone: pCER206
  Vector type: Mammalian Expression
Growth in bacteria
  Bacterial resistance: Ampicillin, 100 μg/mL
  Growth temperature: 37°C
  Growth strain: DH5alpha
  Copy number: High Copy
Gene/Insert
  Gene/Insert name: EGFP/BC40
  Species: Synthetic
  Insert size (bp): 730
  Promoter: Tet Response Element (TRE)
  Cloning method: Restriction Enzyme; 5′ cloning site BsrGI (not destroyed); 3′ cloning site HindIII (not destroyed)
  Sequencing primers: 5′ Custom primer (GAAGCGCGATCACATGG)
Terms and licenses: Academic/Nonprofit Terms; Industry Terms: Not Available to Industry
How to cite: Salsa-BC40-P1D4 was a gift from Noah Palm (Addgene plasmid # 202881 ; http://n2t.net/addgene:202881 ; RRID:Addgene_202881)
