[The description below was written by a language model from this plasmid's Addgene catalogue record and pLannotate feature annotations shown in this document.]
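Description:
Salsa-BC40-P1D4 is a 5.1 kb mammalian expression plasmid built on the pCER206 backbone. It is one member of a set of barcoded reporter plasmids for PRESTO-Salsa, a highly multiplexed screening platform for GPCR bioactivity. In E. coli it is maintained as a high-copy plasmid through a ColE1/pUC-type origin and selected with ampicillin through the bla (AmpR) gene and its own promoter. No mammalian selection marker is annotated. The short hits to lacI, SV40 large T antigen and an aminoglycoside phosphotransferase appear to be backbone remnants rather than functional genes.

The payload is a synthetic EGFP/BC40 insert of about 730 bp, driven by a tetracycline response element. The feature table shows a tetO array flanked by minimal promoters facing in opposite directions, which suggests a bidirectional Tet-responsive arrangement. On one side, a TRE3G-type promoter fragment reads into the EGFP coding sequence. The insert was cloned between BsrGI and HindIII sites, so the barcode probably lies just downstream of EGFP, in the short region before the SV40 polyadenylation signal, although it is not annotated as a separate feature. On the other side, a minimal CMV promoter faces an MCS fragment followed by a rabbit β-globin intron, exon fragment and poly(A) signal. No coding sequence is annotated in that arm.

Because a TRE is activated by a tetracycline-controlled transactivator, reporter transcription would produce an EGFP mRNA carrying the unique BC40 tag. This presumably lets activation of a given receptor be read out by barcode sequencing in pooled assays. The record does not state which receptor is paired with this barcode, and it does not explain the "P1D4" designation.
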