Features (pLannotate 1.2.2; 17 found; start..end, strand, type, name):
      2..55      +  CDS            lacI (fragment): lac repressor; lacI; The lac repressor binds to the lac operator to inhibit transcription in E. coli. This inhibition can be relieved by adding lactose or isopropyl-β-D-thiogalactopyranoside (IPTG).
    388..443     -  polyA_signal   β-globin poly(A) signal: rabbit β-globin polyadenylation signal (Gil and Proudfoot, 1987)
    518..640     -  CDS            HBB: HBB_COLGU - Experimental evidence at transcript level: Swiss-Prot protein existence level 2. Involved in oxygen transport from the lung to the various peripheral tissues. From Colobus guereza (Mantled guereza) (Eastern black-and-white colobus monkey).
    644..1216    -  intron         β-globin intron: intron from rabbit β-globin gene
   1312..1343    -  misc_feature   MCS (fragment): pUC18/19 multiple cloning site
   1437..1475    -  promoter       minimal CMV promoter: human cytomegalovirus (CMV) immediate early promoter
   1493..1708    -  protein_bind   tetracycline response element (fragment): contains seven copies of the tetracycline operator tetO tetracycline repressor TetR
   1708..1753    +  promoter       TRE3GV promoter (fragment): 3rd-generation Tet-responsive promoter that can be activated by binding of Tet-On® 3G, optimized for retroviral and lentiviral vectors
   1829..1856    +  misc_feature   MCS (fragment): pBluescript multiple cloning site
   1861..2580    +  CDS            EGFP: the original enhanced GFP (Yang et al., 1996) mammalian codon-optimized
   2591..2613    +  misc_feature   MCS (fragment): pBluescript multiple cloning site
   2627..2761    -  polyA_signal   SV40 poly(A) signal: SV40 polyadenylation signal
   2784..2867    -  CDS            large T antigen (fragment): large T antigen from SV40 (simian virus 40)
   2861..3091    -  CDS            str (fragment): STR_KLEPN - Protein inferred from homology: Swiss-Prot protein existence level 3. The aminoglycoside phosphotransferases achieve inactivation of their antibiotic substrates by phosphorylation. From Klebsiella pneumoniae.
   3210..3314    +  promoter       AmpR promoter: bla
   3315..4175    +  CDS            AmpR: β-lactamase; bla; confers resistance to ampicillin, carbenicillin, and related antibiotics
   4346..4934    +  rep_origin     ori: high-copy-number ColE1/pMB1/pBR322/pUC origin of replication
>Addgene plasmid #202881 | Salsa-BC40-P1D4 | addgene full sequence | sequence record 413423 | Addgene NGS Result
AGCGCCCAATACGCAAACCGCCTCTCCCCGCGCGTTGGCCGATTCATTAATGCAGTCGAGGGATCTCCAT
AAGAGAAGAGGGACAGCTATGACTGGGAGTAGTCAGGAGAGGAGGAAAAATCTGGCTAGTAAAACATGTA
AGGAAAATTTTAGGGATGTTAAAGAAAAAAATAACACAAAACAAAATATAAAAAAAATCTAACCTCAAGT
CAAGGCTTTTCTATGGAATAAGGAATGGACAGCAGGGGGCTGTTTCATATACTGATGACCTCTTTATAGC
CAACCTTTGTTCATGGCAGCCAGCATATGGGCATATGTTGCCAAACTCTAAACCAAATACTCATTCTGAT
GTTTTAAATGATTTGCCCTCCCATATGTCCTTCCGAGTGAGAGACACAAAAAATTCCAACACACTATTGC
AATGAAAATAAATTTCCTTTATTAGCCAGAAGTCAGATGCTCAAGGGGCTTCATGATGTCCCCATAATTT
TTGGCAGAGGGAAAAAGATCGATCTCAGTGGTATTTGTGAGCCAGGGCATTGGCCACACCAGCCACCACC
TTCTGATAGGCAGCCTGCACCTGAGGAGTGAATTCTTTGCCAAAATGATGAGACAGCACAACAACCAGCA
CGTTGCCCAGGAGCTGTAGGAAAGAGAAGAAGGCATGAACATGGTTAGCAGAGGGGCCCGGTTTGGACTC
AGAGTATTTTATCCTCATCTCAAACAGTGTATATCATTGTAACCATAAAGAGAAAGGCAGGATGATGACC
AGGGTGTAGTTGTTTCTACCAATAAGAATATTTCCACGCCAGCCAGAATTTATATGCAGAAATATTCTAC
CTTATCATTTAATTATAACAATTGTTCTCTAAAACTGTGCTGAAGTACAATATAATATACCCTGATTGCC
TTGAAAAAAAAGTGATTAGAGAAAGTACTTACAATCTGACAAATAAACAAAAGTGAATTTAAAAATTCGT
TACAAATGCAAGCTAAAGTTTAACGAAAAAGTTACAGAAAATGAAAAGAAAATAAGAGGAGACAATGGTT
GTCAACAGAGTAGAAAGTGAAAGAAACAAAATTATCATGAGGGTCCATGGTGATACAAGGGACATCTTCC
CATTCTAAACAACACCCTGAAAACTTTGCCCCCTCCATATAACATGAATTTTACAATAGCGAAAAAGAAA
GAACAATCAAGGGTCCCCAAACTCACCCTGAAGTTCTCAGCTCTAGAGATATCGTCGAGGCCGCGCTAGC
GTTTAAACTGTCGACCTTAATTAAGAGATCTGCTCGAGGCGCGTCAGCTGACTAGAGGATCCCCGGGTAC
CGAGCTCGAATTCGGGGCCGCGGAGGCTGGATCGGTCCCGGTGTCTTCTATGGAGGTCAAAACAGCGTGG
ATGGCGTCTCCAGGCGATCTGACGGTTCACTAAACGAGCTCTGCTTATATAGGCCTCCCACCGTACACGC
CTACCTCGACCCGGGTACCGAGCTCGACTTTCACTTTTCTCTATCACTGATAGGGAGTGGTAAACTCGAC
TTTCACTTTTCTCTATCACTGATAGGGAGTGGTAAACTCGACTTTCACTTTTCTCTATCACTGATAGGGA
GTGGTAAACTCGACTTTCACTTTTCTCTATCACTGATAGGGAGTGGTAAACTCGACTTTCACTTTTCTCT
ATCACTGATAGGGAGTGGTAAACTCGACCTATATAAGCAGAGCTCGTTTAGTGAACCGTCAGATCGCCTG
GAGACGCCATCCACGCTGTTTTGACCTCCATAGAAGACACCGGGACCGATCCAGCCTCCGCGGCCCCGAA
TTCCTGCAGCGGCCGCTCTAGAACTAGTGGATCCCCGCGGATGGTGAGCAAGGGCGAGGAGCTGTTCACC
GGGGTGGTGCCCATCCTGGTCGAGCTGGACGGCGACGTAAACGGCCACAAGTTCAGCGTGTCCGGCGAGG
GCGAGGGCGATGCCACCTACGGCAAGCTGACCCTGAAGTTCATCTGCACCACCGGCAAGCTGCCCGTGCC
CTGGCCCACCCTCGTGACCACCCTGACCTACGGCGTGCAGTGCTTCAGCCGCTACCCCGACCACATGAAG
CAGCACGACTTCTTCAAGTCCGCCATGCCCGAAGGCTACGTCCAGGAGCGCACCATCTTCTTCAAGGACG
ACGGCAACTACAAGACCCGCGCCGAGGTGAAGTTCGAGGGCGACACCCTGGTGAACCGCATCGAGCTGAA
GGGCATCGACTTCAAGGAGGACGGCAACATCCTGGGGCACAAGCTGGAGTACAACTACAACAGCCACAAC
GTCTATATCATGGCCGACAAGCAGAAGAACGGCATCAAGGTGAACTTCAAGATCCGCCACAACATCGAGG
ACGGCAGCGTGCAGCTCGCCGACCACTACCAGCAGAACACCCCCATCGGCGACGGCCCCGTGCTGCTGCC
CGACAACCACTACCTGAGCACCCAGTCCGCCCTGAGCAAAGACCCCAACGAGAAGCGCGATCACATGGTC
CTGCTGGAGTTCGTGACCGCCGCCGGGATCACTCTCGGCATGGACGAGCTGTACAAGTAAATCGCACCTC
GAATTCGATATCAAGCTTGTCGACCTAGTTCTAGAGGATCCAGACATGATAAGATACATTGATGAGTTTG
GACAAACCACAACTAGAATGCAGTGAAAAAAATGCTTTATTTGTGAAATTTGTGATGCTATTGCTTTATT
TGTAACCATTATAAGCTGCAATAAACAAGTTAACAACAACAATTGCATTCATTTTATGTTTCAGGTTCAG
GGGGAGGTGTGGGAGGTTTTTTAAAGCAAGTAAAACCTCTACAAATGTGGTATGGCTGATTATGATCCTG
CAAGCCTCGTCGTCCTGGCCGGACCACGCTATCTGTGCAAGGTCCCCGGCCCCGGACGCGCGCTCCATGA
GCAGAGCGCCCGCCGCCGAGGCGAAGACTCGGGCGGCGCCCTGCCCGTCCCACCAGGTCAACAGGCGGTA
ACCGGCCTCTTCATCGGGAATGCGCGCGACCTTCAGCATCGCCGGCATGTCCCCCTGGCGGACGGGAAGT
ATCCAGCTCGACCAAGCTGGCCGCGTCGAGTGAAGACGAAAGGGCCTCGTGATACGCCTATTTTTATAGG
TTAATGTCATGATAATAATGGTTTCTTAGACGTCAGGTGGCACTTTTCGGGGAAATGTGCGCGGAACCCC
TATTTGTTTATTTTTCTAAATACATTCAAATATGTATCCGCTCATGAGACAATAACCCTGATAAATGCTT
CAATAATATTGAAAAAGGAAGAGTATGAGTATTCAACATTTCCGTGTCGCCCTTATTCCCTTTTTTGCGG
CATTTTGCCTTCCTGTTTTTGCTCACCCAGAAACGCTGGTGAAAGTAAAAGATGCTGAAGATCAGTTGGG
TGCACGAGTGGGTTACATCGAACTGGATCTCAACAGCGGTAAGATCCTTGAGAGTTTTCGCCCCGAAGAA
CGTTTTCCAATGATGAGCACTTTTAAAGTTCTGCTATGTGGCGCGGTATTATCCCGTGTTGACGCCGGGC
AAGAGCAACTCGGTCGCCGCATACACTATTCTCAGAATGACTTGGTTGAGTACTCACCAGTCACAGAAAA
GCATCTTACGGATGGCATGACAGTAAGAGAATTATGCAGTGCTGCCATAACCATGAGTGATAACACTGCG
GCCAACTTACTTCTGACAACGATCGGAGGACCGAAGGAGCTAACCGCTTTTTTGCACAACATGGGGGATC
ATGTAACTCGCCTTGATCGTTGGGAACCGGAGCTGAATGAAGCCATACCAAACGACGAGCGTGACACCAC
GATGCCTGTAGCAATGGCAACAACGTTGCGCAAACTATTAACTGGCGAACTACTTACTCTAGCTTCCCGG
CAACAATTAATAGACTGGATGGAGGCGGATAAAGTTGCAGGACCACTTCTGCGCTCGGCCCTTCCGGCTG
GCTGGTTTATTGCTGATAAATCTGGAGCCGGTGAGCGTGGGTCTCGCGGTATCATTGCAGCACTGGGGCC
AGATGGTAAGCCCTCCCGTATCGTAGTTATCTACACGACGGGGAGTCAGGCAACTATGGATGAACGAAAT
AGACAGATCGCTGAGATAGGTGCCTCACTGATTAAGCATTGGTAACTGTCAGACCAAGTTTACTCATATA
TACTTTAGATTGATTTAAAACTTCATTTTTAATTTAAAAGGATCTAGGTGAAGATCCTTTTTGATAATCT
CATGACCAAAATCCCTTAACGTGAGTTTTCGTTCCACTGAGCGTCAGACCCCGTAGAAAAGATCAAAGGA
TCTTCTTGAGATCCTTTTTTTCTGCGCGTAATCTGCTGCTTGCAAACAAAAAAACCACCGCTACCAGCGG
TGGTTTGTTTGCCGGATCAAGAGCTACCAACTCTTTTTCCGAAGGTAACTGGCTTCAGCAGAGCGCAGAT
ACCAAATACTGTTCTTCTAGTGTAGCCGTAGTTAGGCCACCACTTCAAGAACTCTGTAGCACCGCCTACA
TACCTCGCTCTGCTAATCCTGTTACCAGTGGCTGCTGCCAGTGGCGATAAGTCGTGTCTTACCGGGTTGG
ACTCAAGACGATAGTTACCGGATAAGGCGCAGCGGTCGGGCTGAACGGGGGGTTCGTGCACACAGCCCAG
CTTGGAGCGAACGACCTACACCGAACTGAGATACCTACAGCGTGAGCTATGAGAAAGCGCCACGCTTCCC
GAAGGGAGAAAGGCGGACAGGTATCCGGTAAGCGGCAGGGTCGGAACAGGAGAGCGCACGAGGGAGCTTC
CAGGGGGAAACGCCTGGTATCTTTATAGTCCTGTCGGGTTTCGCCACCTCTGACTTGAGCGTCGATTTTT
GTGATGCTCGTCAGGGGGGCGGAGCCTATGGAAAAACGCCAGCAACGCGGCCTTTTTACGGTTCCTGGCC
TTTTGCTGGCCTTTTGCTCACATGTTCTTTCCTGCGTTATCCCCTGATTCTGTGGATAACCGTATTACCG
CCTTTGAGTGAGCTGATACCGCTCGCCGCAGCCGAACGACCGAGCGCAGCGAGTCAGTGAGCGAGGAAGC
GGAAG
