>Addgene plasmid #202881 | Salsa-BC40-P1D4 | depositor partial sequence | sequence record 393754 | BC40
ATCGCACCTC
